Addgene plasmid #98787: MSP770
Purpose: Accessory Plasmid for PACE
Depositing lab: David Liu. Depositing organization: Harvard University. Publication: Phage-assisted continuous evolution of proteases with altered substrate specificity. Packer MS, Rees HA, Liu DR. Nat Commun. 2017 Oct 16;8(1):956. doi: 10.1038/s41467-017-01055-9. PubMed 29038472.
Backbone
  Vector backbone: pSC101
  Backbone manufacturer: ATCC
  Vector type: Synthetic Biology
Growth in bacteria
  Bacterial resistance: Ampicillin, 100 μg/mL
  Growth temperature: 37°C
  Growth strain: DH5alpha
  Copy number: Low Copy
Gene/Insert
  Gene/Insert name: proB-lysozyme-ggs-HNLYFHS-ggs-T7RNAP//T7pro-gIII-lux
  Species: Synthetic
  Mutation: None
  Cloning method: Unknown
Terms and licenses: Academic/Nonprofit Terms; Industry Terms: Not Available to Industry
How to cite: MSP770 was a gift from David Liu (Addgene plasmid # 98787 ; http://n2t.net/addgene:98787 ; RRID:Addgene_98787)
