[The description below was written by a language model from this plasmid's Addgene catalogue record and pLannotate feature annotations shown in this document.]
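Description:
MSP770 is a roughly 10 kb, low-copy bacterial accessory plasmid for phage-assisted continuous evolution (PACE), built on a pSC101 backbone. It replicates in E. coli through the pSC101 origin together with the plasmid-encoded Rep101 (RepA) protein that this origin requires, and it is selected with ampicillin through a β-lactamase gene driven by its native bla promoter.

The payload consists of two divergently arranged modules that together form a protease-responsive gene circuit. On one strand, the insert name indicates that a constitutive proB promoter (not annotated in the feature table) drives a fusion of T7 lysozyme to T7 RNA polymerase, joined through flexible GGS spacers flanking a short candidate protease substrate peptide. T7 lysozyme is a natural inhibitor of T7 RNA polymerase, so tethering it to the polymerase is expected to keep the enzyme repressed until a protease cuts the linker and releases it. On the other strand, a T7 promoter, insulated upstream by an rrnB T1 terminator, controls M13 gene III followed by the luxA and luxB luciferase subunit genes from Photorhabdus luminescens. A second rrnB T1 terminator separates the fusion cassette from the resistance gene.

In PACE, the selection phage lacks gene III and carries the evolving gene instead, so production of the pIII minor coat protein needed for infectious progeny depends on the host's accessory plasmid. Here, pIII expression, and a parallel luminescence readout from luxAB, is coupled to cleavage of the encoded linker sequence. Phage encoding proteases able to cut that sequence are thereby favoured, consistent with the plasmid's use in evolving proteases with altered substrate specificity.
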