Features (pLannotate 1.2.2; 12 found; start..end, strand, type, name):
      1..951     -  CDS            Rep101: RepA protein needed for replication with the pSC101 origin; rep101
    999..1221    -  rep_origin     pSC101 ori: low-copy replication origin that requires the Rep101 protein
   1716..1760    +  terminator     rrnB T1 terminator: transcription terminator T1 from the E. coli rrnB gene
   1785..1803    +  promoter       T7 promoter: promoter for bacteriophage T7 RNA polymerase
   1986..3259    +  CDS            M13 gene III (fragment) (sequence partly withheld): pIII; III; minor coat protein
   3259..4338    +  CDS            luxA (sequence partly withheld): LUXA1_PHOLU - Experimental evidence at protein level: Swiss-Prot protein existence level 1. Light-emitting reaction in luminous bacteria. From Photorhabdus luminescens (Xenorhabdus luminescens).
   4402..5382    +  CDS            LuxB: LuxB luciferase subunit; luxB; from the Photorhabdus luminescens bioluminescence operon
   5482..8127    -  CDS            RPOL_BPT7: Experimental evidence at protein level: Swiss-Prot protein existence level 1. Highly processive DNA-dependent RNA polymerase that catalyzes the transcription of class II and class III viral genes. Recognizes a specific promoter sequence and enters first into an 'abortive phase' where very short transcripts are synthesized and released before proceeding to the processive transcription of long RNA chains. Unwinds the double-stranded DNA to expose the coding strand for templating. Participates in the initiation of viral DNA replication presumably by making primers accessible to the DNA polymerase
   8213..8664    -  CDS            T7 lysozyme (fragment): lysozyme from bacteriophage T7 inhibitor of T7 RNA polymerase
   8849..8895    -  terminator     rrnB T1 terminator: transcription terminator T1 from the E. coli rrnB gene
   8946..9806    -  CDS            AmpR: β-lactamase; bla; confers resistance to ampicillin, carbenicillin, and related antibiotics
   9807..9911    -  promoter       AmpR promoter: bla
>Addgene plasmid #98787 | MSP770 | addgene full sequence | sequence record 183383 | Addgene NGS Result
TCAGATCCTTCCGTATTTAGCCAGTATGTTCTCTAGTGTGGTTCGTTGTTTTTGCGTGAGCCATGAGAAC
GAACCATTGAGATCATGCTTACTTTGCATGTCACTCAAAAATTTTGCCTCAAAACTGGTGAGCTGAATTT
TTGCAGTTAAAGCATCGTGTAGTGTTTTTCTTAGTCCGTTACGTAGGTAGGAATCTGATGTAATGGTTGT
TGGTATTTTGTCACCATTCATTTTTATCTGGTTGTTCTCAAGTTCGGTTACGAGATCCATTTGTCTATCT
AGTTCAACTTGGAAAATCAACGTATCAGTCGGGCGGCCTCGCTTATCAACCACCAATTTCATATTGCTGT
AAGTGTTTAAATCTTTACTTATTGGTTTCAAAACCCATTGGTTAAGCCTTTTAAACTCATGGTAGTTATT
TTCAAGCATTAACATGAACTTAAATTCATCAAGGCTAATCTCTATATTTGCCTTGTGAGTTTTCTTTTGT
GTTAGTTCTTTTAATAACCACTCATAAATCCTCATAGAGTATTTGTTTTCAAAAGACTTAACATGTTCCA
GATTATATTTTATGAATTTTTTTAACTGGAAAAGATAAGGCAATATCTCTTCACTAAAAACTAATTCTAA
TTTTTCGCTTGAGAACTTGGCATAGTTTGTCCACTGGAAAATCTCAAAGCCTTTAACCAAAGGATTCCTG
ATTTCCACAGTTCTCGTCATCAGCTCTCTGGTTGCTTTAGCTAATACACCATAAGCATTTTCCCTACTGA
TGTTCATCATCTGAGCGTATTGGTTATAAGTGAACGATACCGTCCGTTCTTTCCTTGTAGGGTTTTCAAT
CGTGGGGTTGAGTAGTGCCACACAGCATAAAATTAGCTTGGTTTCATGCTCCGTTAAGTCATAGCGACTA
ATCGCTAGTTCATTTGCTTTGAAAACAACTAATTCAGACATACATCTCAATTGGTCTAGGTGATTTTAAT
CACTATACCAATTGAGATGGGCTAGTCAATGATAATTACTAGTCCTTTTCCTTTGAGTTGTGGGTATCTG
TAAATTCTGCTAGACCTTTGCTGGAAAACTTGTAAATTCTGCTAGACCCTCTGTAAATTCCGCTAGACCT
TTGTGTGTTTTTTTTGTTTATATTCAAGTGGTTATAATTTATAGAATAAAGAAAGAATAAAAAAAGATAA
AAAGAATAGATCCCAGCCCTGTGTATAACTCACTACTTTAGTCAGTTCCGCAGTATTACAAAAGGATGTC
GCAAACGCTGTTTGCTCCTCTACAAAACAGACCTTAAAACCCTAAAGGCTTAAGTAGCACCCTCGCAAGC
TCGGGCAAATCGCTGAATATTCCTTTTGTCTCCGACCATCAGGCACCTGAGTCGCTGTCTTTTTCGTGAC
ATTCAGTTCGCTGCGCTCACGGCTCTGGCAGTGAATGGGGGTAAATGGCACTACAGGCGCCTTTTATGGA
TTCATGCAAGGAAACTACCCATAATACAAGAAAAGCCCGTCACGGGCTTCTCAGGGCGTTTTATGGCGGG
TCTGCTATGTGGTGCTATCTGACTTTTTGCTGTTCAGCAGTTCCTGCCCTCTGATTTTCCAGTCTGACCA
CTTCGGATTATCCCGTGACAGGTCATTCAGACTGGCTAATGCACCCAGTAAGGCAGCGGTATCATCAACA
GGCTTACCCGTCTTACTGTCAAGAGGACATCCGGTCAAATAAAACGAAAGGCTCAGTCGAAAGACTGGGC
CTTTCGTTTTGCTGAGGAGACTTAGGGACCCTACTAATACGACTCACTATAGGGAGAAAGAAGGAGCGAC
ATTGCTCCGTGTATTCACTCGTTGGAATGAATACACAGTGCAGTGTTTATTCTGTTATTTATGCCAAAAA
TAAAGGCCACTATCAGGCAGCTTTGTTGTTCTGTTTACCAAGTTCAGGAGGTAACTCATAAGAAAGACCT
GCAGGTGCAGTAAAGGAAAAAAAAA
[85 nt withheld, positions 1986-2070]
C
[98 nt withheld, positions 2072-2169]
A
[305 nt withheld, positions 2171-2475]
G
[176 nt withheld, positions 2477-2652]
CCAATCGTCTGACCTGCCTCAACCTCCTGTC
[82 nt withheld, positions 2684-2765]
GCTCTGAGGGA
[161 nt withheld, positions 2777-2937]
T
[41 nt withheld, positions 2939-2979]
T
[62 nt withheld, positions 2981-3042]
A
[35 nt withheld, positions 3044-3078]
CCTCCCTCAATCGGTTGAATGTCGCCCTTTTGTCTTTGGCGCTGGTAAACCTTACGAGTTCAGTATCGAC
TGCGATAAGATCAACCTGTTCCGC
[50 nt withheld, positions 3173-3222]
T
[37 nt withheld, positions 3224-3260]
GAAATTTGGAAACTTTTTGCTTACATACCAACCTCCCCAATTTTCCCAAACAGAGGTAATGAAACGTTTG
GTTAAATTAGGTCGCATCTCTGAGGAGTGTGGTTTTGATACCGTATGGTTACTGGAGCATCATTTCACGG
AGTTTGGTTTGCTTGGTAACCCTTATGTCGCTGCTGCATATTTACTTGGCGCGACTAAAAAATTGAATGT
AGGAACTGCCGCTATTGTTCTTCCCACAGCCCATCCAGTACGCCAACTTGAAGATGTGAATTTATTGGAT
CAAATGTCAAAAGGACGATTTCGGTTTGGTATTTGCCGAGGGCTTTACAACAAGGACTTTCGCGTATTCG
GCACAGATATGAATAACAGTCGCGCCTTAGCGGAATGCTGGTACGGGCTGATAAAGAATGGCATGACAGA
GGGATATATGGAAGCTGATAATGAACATATCAAGTTCCATAAGGTAAAAGTAAACCCCGCGGCGTATAGC
AGAGGTGGCGCACCGGTTTATGTGGTGGCTGAATCAGCTTCGACGACTGAGTGGGCTGCTCAATTTGGCC
TACCGATGATATTAAGTTGGATTATAAATACTAACGAAAAGAAAGCACAACTTGAGCTTTATAATGAAGT
GGCTCAAGAATATGGGCACGATATTCATAATATCGACCATTGCTTATCATATATAACATCTGTAGATCAT
GACTCAATTAAAGCGAAAGAGATTTGCCGGAAATTTCTGGGGCATTGGTATGATTCTTATGTGAATGCTA
CGACTATTTTTGATGATTCAGACCAAACAAGAGGTTATGATTTCAATAAAGGGCAGTGGCGTGACTTTGT
ATTAAAAGGACATAAAGATACTAATCGCCGTATTGATTACAGTTACGAAATCAATCCCGTGGGAACGCCG
CAGGAATGTATTGACATAATTCAAAAAGACATTGATGCTACAGGAATATCAAATATTTGTTGTGGATTTG
AAGCTAATGGAACAGTAGACGAAATTATTGCTTCCATGAAGCTCTTCCAGTCTGATGTCATGCCATTTCT
TAAAGAAAAACAACGTTCGCTATTATATTATGGCGGTGGCGGTAGCGGCGGTGGCGGTAGCGGCGGTGGC
GGTAGCGGCGGTGGCGGTAGCAAATTTGGATTGTTCTTCCTTAACTTCATCAATTCAACAACTGTTCAAG
AACAGAGTATAGTTCGCATGCAGGAAATAACGGAGTATGTTGATAAGTTGAATTTTGAACAGATTTTAGT
GTATGAAAATCATTTTTCAGATAATGGTGTTGTCGGCGCTCCTCTGACTGTTTCTGGTTTTCTGCTCGGT
TTAACAGAGAAAATTAAAATTGGTTCATTAAATCACATCATTACAACTCATCATCCTGTCCGCATAGCGG
AGGAAGCTTGCTTATTGGATCAGTTAAGTGAAGGGAGATTTATTTTAGGGTTTAGTGATTGCGAAAAAAA
AGATGAAATGCATTTTTTTAATCGCCCGGTTGAATATCAACAGCAACTATTTGAAGAGTGTTATGAAATC
ATTAACGATGCTTTAACAACAGGCTATTGTAATCCAGATAACGATTTTTATAGCTTCCCTAAAATATCTG
TAAATCCCCATGCTTATACGCCAGGCGGACCTCGGAAATATGTAACAGCAACCAGTCATCATATTGTTGA
GTGGGCGGCCAAAAAAGGTATTCCTCTCATCTTTAAGTGGGATGATTCTAATGATGTTAGATATGAATAT
GCTGAAAGATATAAAGCCGTTGCGGATAAATATGACGTTGACCTATCAGAGATAGACCATCAGTTAATGA
TATTAGTTAACTATAACGAAGATAGTAATAAAGCTAAACAAGAGACGCGTGCATTTATTAGTGATTATGT
TCTTGAAATGCACCCTAATGAAAATTTCGAAAATAAACTTGAAGAAATAATTGCAGAAAACGCTGTCGGA
AATTATACGGAGTGTATAACTGCGGCTAAGTTGGCAATTGAAAAGTGTGGTGCGAAAAGTGTATTGCTGT
CCTTTGAACCAATGAATGATTTGATGAGCCAAAAAAATGTAATCAATATTGTTGATGATAATATTAAGAA
GTACCACACGGAATATACCTAAACTTAATTAACGGCACTCCTCAGCAAATATAATGACCCTCTTGATAAC
CCAAGAGGGCATTTTTTAATGCCCATGGCGTCATGTTGAAAATCTCCATTACGCGAACGCGAAGTCCGAC
TCTAAGATGTCACGGAGGTTCAAGTTACCTTTAGCCGGAAGTGCTGGCATTTTGTCCAATTGAGACTCGT
GCAACTGGTCAGCGAACTGGTCGTAGAAATCAGCCAGTACATCACAAGACTCATATGTGTCAACCATAGT
TTCGCGCACTGCTTTGAACAGGTTCGCAGCGTCAGCCGGAATGGTACCGAAGGAGTCGTGAATCAGTGCA
AAAGATTCGATTCCGTACTTCTCGTGTGCCCACACTACAGTCTTACGAAGGTGGCTACCGTCTTGGCTGT
GTACAAAGTTAGGAGCGATACCAGACTCCTGTTTGTGTGCATCAATCTCGCTATCTTTGTTGGTGTTAAT
GGTAGGCTGTAAGCGGAACTGACCGAGGAACATCAGGTTCAAGCGCGTCTGAATAGGCTTCTTGTATTCC
TGCCACACAGGGAAACCATCAGGAGTTACCCAATGCACAGCGCAACGCTTGCGAAGAATCTCTCCAGTCT
TCTTATCTTTGACCTCAGCAGCCAGCAGCTTAGCAGCAGACTTAAGCCAGTTCATTGCTTCAACCGCAGC
TACCACCGTCACGCTCACAGATTCCCAAATCAGCTTAGCCATGTATCCAGCAGCCTGATTCGGCTGAGTG
AACATCAGACCCTTGCCGGAATCAATAGCTGGCTGAATGGTATCTTCCAGCACTTGTTGACGGAAGCCGA
ACTCTTTGGACCCGTAAGCCAGCGTCATGACTGAACGCTTAGTCACACTGCGAGTAACACCGTAAGCCAG
CCATTGACCAGCCAGTGCCTTAGTGCCCAGCTTGACTTTCTCAGAGATTTCACCAGTGTTCTCATCGGTC
ACGGTAACTACTTCGTTATCGGTCCCATTGATTGCGTCTGCTTGTAGAATCTCGTTGACTTTCTTAGCAA
CAATCCCGTAGATGTCCTGAACGGTTTCACTAGGAAGCAAGTTAACCGCGCGACCACCTACCTCATCTCG
GAGCATCGCGGAGAAGTGCTGGATGCCAGAGCAAGACCCGTCAAACGCCAGCGGAAGGGAGCAGTTATAG
CTCAGGCCGTGGTGCTGTACCCCAGCGTACTCAAAGCAGAACGCAAGGAAGCAGAACGGAGAATCTTGCT
CAGCCCACCAAGTGTTCTCCAGTGGAGACTTAGCGCAAGCCATGATGTTCTCGTGGTTTTCCTCAATGAA
CTTGATGCGCTCAGGGAACGGAACCTTATCGACACCCGCACAGTTTGCACCGTGGATTTTCAGCCAGTAG
TAACCTTCCTTACCGATTGGTTTACCTTTCGCCAGCGTAAGCAGTCCTTTGGTCATATCGTTACCTTGCG
GGTTGAACATTGACACAGCGTAAACACGACCGCGCCAGTCCATGTTGTAAGGGAACCAGATGGCCTTATG
GTTAGCAAACTTATTGGCTTGCTCAAGCATGAACTCAAGGCTGATACGGCGAGACTTGCGAGCCTTGTCC
TTGCGGTACACAGCAGCGGCAGCACGTTTCCACGCGGTGAGAGCCTCAGGATTCATGTCGATGTCTTCCG
GTTTCATCGGGAGTTCTTCACGCTCAATCGCAGGGATGTCCTCGACCGGACAATGCTTCCACTTGGTGAT
TACGTTGGCGACCGCTAGGACTTTCTTGTTGATTTTCCATGCGGTGTTTTGCGCAATGTTAATCGCTTTG
TACACCTCAGGCATGTAAACGTCTTCGTAGCGCATCAGTGCTTTCTTACTGTGAGTACGCACCAGCGCCA
GAGGACGACGACCGTTAGCCCAATAGCCACCACCAGTAATGCCAGTCCACGGCTTAGGAGGAACTACGCA
AGGTTGGAACATCGGAGAGATGCCAGCCAGCGCACCTGCACGGGTTGCGATAGCCTCAGCGTATTCAGGT
GCGAGTTCGATAGTCTCAGAGTCTTGACCTACTACGCCAGCATTTTGGCGGTGTAAGCTAACCATTCCGG
TTGACTCAATGAGCATCTCGATGCAGCGTACTCCTACATGAATAGAGTCTTCCTTATGCCACGAAGACCA
CGCCTCGCCACCGAGTAGACCCTTAGAGAGCATGTCAGCCTCGACAACTTGCATAAATGCTTTCTTGTAG
ACGTGCCCTACGCGCTTGTTGAGTTGTTCCTCAACGTTTTTCTTGAAGTGCTTAGCTTCAAGGTCACGGA
TACGACCGAAGCGAGCCTCGTCCTCAATGGCCCGACCGATTGCGCTTGCTACAGCCTGAACGGTTGTATT
GTCAGCACTGGTTAGGCAAGCCAGAGTGGTCTTAATGGTGATGTACGCTACGGCTTCCGGCTTGATTTCT
TGCAGGAACTGGAAGGCTGTCGGGCGCTTGCCGCGCTTAGCTTTCACTTCCTCAAACCAGTCGTTGATGC
GTGCAATCATCTTAGGGAGTAGGGTAGTGATGAGAGGCTTAGCGGCAGCGTTATCCGCAACCTCACCAGC
TTTAAGTTGACGCTCAAACATCTTGCGGAAGCGTGCTTCACCCATCTCGTAAGACTCATGCTCAAGGGCC
AACTGTTCGCGAGCTAAACGCTCACCGTAATGGTCAGCCAGAGTGTTGAACGGGATAGCAGCCAGTTCGA
TGTCAGAGAAGTCGTTCTTAGCGATGTTAATCGTGTTACCGCCCGCTCCACTGCCTGCGCTACCGCCTGC
GCTGTGAAAATACAGGTTGTGACCCGCACCACCACTCGCACCACCGCCGCTACCACGGTCAGAAGTGACC
AGTTCGTTCTTCTCCCACCAACGCTTAAGGTCGAACGAAGGGGAAGCCTTCGGCGCCACCTCATGATGGG
CGCGAAGCACAGCGCCTTCGTACTTAGCCAGCAGTGTGACAAGCAGTGAGCGAAGGGATTGCATTTGGGC
TGGCGTAAAGTTAGCGTCGAACTTACCTTTATCGTCGATACCACCAACAAGGCAGACGCCGATAGAGTTG
TGGTTGTAACCCTTAGCGTGAGAGCCTACAGCCATCTCATCTCGTCCTGCCTCCACAGTACCGTCTCGCT
TGATGATAAAGTGGTATCCCACATCGAGCCAACCCTGCTCTTTGTGCCACTGGCGAATCTCACGGACACC
AACATTCTGACTTGGCTTGGTAGCCGAGCAGTGAACAAAGATTGCGTCAGTAGATTCACGTTGTTTAAAC
TGTACACGAGCCATTTTTTTTTTCCTTTCGAGGAAGGAACTCTAGTAAAAGTTAAACAAAATTATTTGTA
GAGGGAAACCGTTGTGGTCTCCCTGAATATATATTACGAGCCTTATGCATGCCCGTAAAGTTATCCAGCA
ACCACTCATAGACCTAGGGCAGCAGATAGGGACGACGTGGTGTTAGCTGTGCTCTAGAATAAAACGAAAG
GCCCAGTCTTTCGACTGAGCCTTTCGTTTTATTTGACCGGAAATCAGAATTGGTTAATTGGTTGTAACAC
TGGCAGAGCATTACGTTACCAATGCTTAATCAGTGAGGCACCTATCTCAGCGATCTGTCTATTTCGTTCA
TCCATAGTTGCCTGACTCCCCGTCGTGTAGATAACTACGATACGGGAGGGCTTACCATCTGGCCCCAGTG
CTGCAATGATACCGCGAGACCCACGCTCACCGGCTCCAGATTTATCAGCAATAAACCAGCCAGCCGGAAG
GGCCGAGCGCAGAAGTGGTCCTGCAACTTTATCCGCCTCCATCCAGTCTATTAATTGTTGCCGGGAAGCT
AGAGTAAGTAGTTCGCCAGTTAATAGTTTGCGCAACGTTGTTGCCATTGCTACAGGCATCGTGGTGTCAC
GCTCGTCGTTTGGTATGGCTTCATTCAGCTCCGGTTCCCAACGATCAAGGCGAGTTACATGATCCCCCAT
GTTGTGCAAAAAAGCGGTTAGCTCCTTCGGTCCTCCGATCGTTGTCAGAAGTAAGTTGGCCGCAGTGTTA
TCACTCATGGTTATGGCAGCACTGCATAATTCTCTTACTGTCATGCCATCCGTAAGATGCTTTTCTGTGA
CTGGTGAGTACTCAACCAAGTCATTCTGAGAATAGTGTATGCGGCGACCGAGTTGCTCTTGCCCGGCGTC
AATACGGGATAATACCGCGCCACATAGCAGAACTTTAAAAGTGCTCATCATTGGAAAACGTTCTTCGGGG
CGAAAACTCTCAAGGATCTTACCGCTGTTGAGATCCAGTTCGATGTAACCCACTCGTGCACCCAACTGAT
CTTCAGCATCTTTTACTTTCACCAGCGTTTCTGGGTGAGCAAAAACAGGAAGGCAAAATGCCGCAAAAAA
GGGAATAAGGGCGACACGGAAATGTTGAATACTCATACTCTTCCTTTTTCAATATTATTGAAGCATTTAT
CAGGGTTATTGTCTCATGAGCGGATACATATTTGAATGTATTTAGAAAAATAAACAAATAGGGGTTCCGC
GCACATTTCCCCGAAAAGTGCCACCTGACGTCTAAGAAACCATTATTATCATGACATTAACCTATAAAAA
TAGGCGTATCACGAGGCCCTTAGGCCAAATAGGCCGT
